>Addgene plasmid #198507 | pcDNA3.1-CMV-PdCO-mScarlet | addgene full sequence | sequence record 390650 | Addgene NGS Result
AGCAAAATTTAAGCTACAACAAGGCAAGGCTTGACCGACAATTGCATGAAGAATCTGCTTAGGGTTAGGC
GTTTTGCGCTGCTTCGCGATGTACGGGCCAGATATACGCGTTGACATTGATTATTGACTAGTTATTAATA
GTAATCAATTACGGGGTCATTAGTTCATAGCCCATATATGGAGTTCCGCGTTACATAACTTACGGTAAAT
GGCCCGCCTGGCTGACCGCCCAACGACCCCCGCCCATTGACGTCAATAATGACGTATGTTCCCATAGTAA
CGCCAATAGGGACTTTCCATTGACGTCAATGGGTGGAGTATTTACGGTAAACTGCCCACTTGGCAGTACA
TCAAGTGTATCATATGCCAAGTACGCCCCCTATTGACGTCAATGACGGTAAATGGCCCGCCTGGCATTAT
GCCCAGTACATGACCTTATGGGACTTTCCTACTTGGCAGTACATCTACGTATTAGTCATCGCTATTACCA
TGGTGATGCGGTTTTGGCAGTACATCAATGGGCGTGGATAGCGGTTTGACTCACGGGGATTTCCAAGTCT
CCACCCCATTGACGTCAATGGGAGTTTGTTTTGGCACCAAAATCAACGGGACTTTCCAAAATGTCGTAAC
AACTCCGCCCCATTGACGCAAATGGGCGGTAGGCGTGTACGGTGGGAGGTCTATATAAGCAGAGCTCTCT
GGCTAACTAGAGAACCCACTGCTTACTGGCTTATCGAAATTAATACGACTCACTATAGGGAGACCCAAGC
TGGCTAGCGTTTAAACTTGGATCCGCCACCATGGACGGGGAGAACTTGACGATTCCAAATCCTGTCACCG
AGTTGATGGATACCCCAATCAACAGCACGTATTTCCAAAACCTTAATGCGGAAACGGACGGCGGAAATCA
TTACATCTACAATGCCTTCACAGCCACCGATTACAACATTTGTGCAGCTTACCTTTTCTTCATTGCTTGT
CTGGGAGTCAGTCTCAACGTTTTGGTGTTGGTCCTCTTTATCAAAGACAGAAAGTTGAGGAGCCCCAATA
ACTTCCTGTATGTAAGTCTCGCTCTCGGGGATCTGTTGGTTGCAGTTTTCGGCACCGCATTTAAGTTCAT
TATTACAGCTCGCAAAACCCTGTTGCGAGAAGAAGACGGTTTCTGCAAATGGTACGGCTTCATAACATAC
CTCGGCGGGCTCGCGGCACTGATGACCCTGAGCGTTATTGCTTTTGTTCGTTGTCTGGCCGTGCTGCGTC
TCGGCTCCTTCACAGGTTTGACAACGCGGATGGGCGTGGCGGCGATGGCTTTCATTTGGATCTACTCCCT
GGCATTCACACTCGCGCCTCTCCTTGGGTGGAATCACTACATACCGGAAGGTTTGGCCACTTGGTGTAGT
ATCGACTGGCTTTCCGATGAAACATCCGATAAGTCCTACGTGTTTGCTATTTTCATCTTCTGCTTTCTTG
TCCCTGTTCTCATTATCGTCGTGTCATACGGGCTGATCTACGATAAGGTTCGGAAGGTAGCGAAAACAGG
CGGTTCTGTTGCCAAAGCAGAACGCGAAGTACTGCGCATGACGCTGCTGATGGTTAGCCTGTTCATGCTT
GCCTGGAGTCCCTACGCTGTTATCTGCATGCTCGCTAGCTTCGGCCCTAAAGACCTGCTCCATCCAGTGG
CCACAGTGATTCCTGCCATGTTTGCAAAGTCTTCTACGATGTATAACCCTCTTATCTATGTGTTCATGAA
CAAACAATTCAGGCGGAGCCTTAAAGTTCTTCTCGGAATGGGAGTAGAGGACCTGAACTCCGAGAGTGAG
AGAGCAACTGGTGGTACAGCCACGAATCAAGTCGCCGCGACGACCGAGACTTCCCAGGTTGCTCCTGCTC
CGCGAGCCCGAGATCCAACCGGTAAGAGCAGGATCACCAGCGAGGGCGAGTACATCCCCCTGGACCAGAT
CGACATCAACGTGGTGATGGTGAGCAAGGGCGAGGCAGTGATCAAGGAGTTCATGCGGTTCAAGGTGCAC
ATGGAGGGCTCCATGAACGGCCACGAGTTCGAGATCGAGGGCGAGGGCGAGGGCCGCCCCTACGAGGGCA
CCCAGACCGCCAAGCTGAAGGTGACCAAGGGTGGCCCCCTGCCCTTCTCCTGGGACATCCTGTCCCCTCA
GTTCATGTACGGCTCCAGGGCCTTCACCAAGCACCCCGCCGACATCCCCGACTACTATAAGCAGTCCTTC
CCCGAGGGCTTCAAGTGGGAGCGCGTGATGAACTTCGAGGACGGCGGCGCCGTGACCGTGACCCAGGACA
CCTCCCTGGAGGACGGCACCCTGATCTACAAGGTGAAGCTCCGCGGCACCAACTTCCCTCCTGACGGCCC
CGTAATGCAGAAGAAGACAATGGGCTGGGAAGCGTCCACCGAGCGGTTGTACCCCGAGGACGGCGTGCTG
AAGGGCGACATTAAGATGGCCCTGCGCCTGAAGGACGGCGGACGCTACCTGGCGGACTTCAAGACCACCT
ACAAGGCCAAGAAGCCCGTGCAGATGCCCGGCGCCTACAACGTCGACCGCAAGTTGGACATCACCTCCCA
CAACGAGGACTACACCGTGGTGGAACAGTACGAACGCTCCGAGGGCCGCCACTCCACCGGCGGCATGGAC
GAGCTGTACAAGTTCTGCTACGAGAACGAGGTGTAACTAGAATTCAAGCTTTCTAGAGGGCCCGTTTAAA
CCCGCTGATCAGCCTCGACTGTGCCTTCTAGTTGCCAGCCATCTGTTGTTTGCCCCTCCCCCGTGCCTTC
CTTGACCCTGGAAGGTGCCACTCCCACTGTCCTTTCCTAATAAAATGAGGAAATTGCATCGCATTGTCTG
AGTAGGTGTCATTCTATTCTGGGGGGTGGGGTGGGGCAGGACAGCAAGGGGGAGGATTGGGAAGACAATA
GCAGGCATGCTGGGGATGCGGTGGGCTCTATGGCTTCTGAGGCGGAAAGAACCAGCTGGGGCTCTAGGGG
GTATCCCC
[124 nt withheld, positions 3019-3142]
C
[91 nt withheld, positions 3144-3234]
A
[49 nt withheld, positions 3236-3284]
CCTTTGACGTTGGAGTCCACGTTCTTT
[37 nt withheld, positions 3312-3348]
ACCCTATCTTGGTCTATTCTTTTGATTTATAAGGGATTTTGCCGATTTCGGCCTATTGGTTAAAAAATGA
GCTGATTTAACAAAAATTTAACGCGAATTAATTCTGTGGAATGTGTGTCAGTTAGGGTGTGGAAAGTCCC
CAGGCTCCCCAGCAGGCAGAAGTATGCAAAGCATGCATCTCAATTAGTCAGCAACCAGGTGTGGAAAGTC
CCCAGGCTCCCCAGCAGGCAGAAGTATGCAAAGCATGCATCTCAATTAGTCAGCAACCATAGTCCCGCCC
CTAACTCCGCCCATCCCGCCCCTAACTCCGCCCAGTTCCGCCCATTCTCCGCCCCATGGCTGACTAATTT
TTTTTATTTATGCAGAGGCCGAGGCCGCCTCTGCCTCTGAGCTATTCCAGAAGTAGTGAGGAGGCTTTTT
TGGAGGCCTAGGCTTTTGCAAAAAGCTCCCGGGAGCTTGTATATCCATTTTCGGATCTGATCAGCACGTG
ATGAAAAAGCCTGAACTCACCGCGACGTCTGTCGAGAAGTTTCTGATCGAAAAGTTCGACAGCGTCTCCG
ACCTGATGCAGCTCTCGGAGGGCGAAGAATCTCGTGCTTTCAGCTTCGATGTAGGAGGGCGTGGATATGT
CCTGCGGGTAAATAGCTGCGCCGATGGTTTCTACAAAGATCGTTATGTTTATCGGCACTTTGCATCGGCC
GCGCTCCCGATTCCGGAAGTGCTTGACATTGGGGAATTCAGCGAGAGCCTGACCTATTGCATCTCCCGCC
GTGCACAGGGTGTCACGTTGCAAGACCTGCCTGAAACCGAACTGCCCGCTGTTCTGCAGCCGGTCGCGGA
GGCCATGGATGCGATCGCTGCGGCCGATCTTAGCCAGACGAGCGGGTTCGGCCCATTCGGACCGCAAGGA
ATCGGTCAATACACTACATGGCGTGATTTCATATGCGCGATTGCTGATCCCCATGTGTATCACTGGCAAA
CTGTGATGGACGACACCGTCAGTGCGTCCGTCGCGCAGGCTCTCGATGAGCTGATGCTTTGGGCCGAGGA
CTGCCCCGAAGTCCGGCACCTCGTGCACGCGGATTTCGGCTCCAACAATGTCCTGACGGACAATGGCCGC
ATAACAGCGGTCATTGACTGGAGCGAGGCGATGTTCGGGGATTCCCAATACGAGGTCGCCAACATCTTCT
TCTGGAGGCCGTGGTTGGCTTGTATGGAGCAGCAGACGCGCTACTTCGAGCGGAGGCATCCGGAGCTTGC
AGGATCGCCGCGGCTCCGGGCGTATATGCTCCGCATTGGTCTTGACCAACTCTATCAGAGCTTGGTTGAC
GGCAATTTCGATGATGCAGCTTGGGCGCAGGGTCGATGCGACGCAATCGTCCGATCCGGAGCCGGGACTG
TCGGGCGTACACAAATCGCCCGCAGAAGCGCGGCCGTCTGGACCGATGGCTGTGTAGAAGTACTCGCCGA
TAGTGGAAACCGACGCCCCAGCACTCGTCCGAGGGCAAAGGAATAGCACGTGCTACGAGATTTCGATTCC
ACCGCCGCCTTCTATGAAAGGTTGGGCTTCGGAATCGTTTTCCGGGACGCCGGCTGGATGATCCTCCAGC
GCGGGGATCTCATGCTGGAGTTCTTCGCCCACCCCAACTTGTTTATTGCAGCTTATAATGGTTACAAATA
AAGCAATAGCATCACAAATTTCACAAATAAAGCATTTTTTTCACTGCATTCTAGTTGTGGTTTGTCCAAA
CTCATCAATGTATCTTATCATGTCTGTATACCGTCGACCTCTAGCTAGAGCTTGGCGTAATCATGGTCAT
AGCTGTTTCCTGTGTGAAATTGTTATCCGCTCACAATTCCACACAACATACGAGCCGGAAGCATAAAGTG
TAAAGCCTGGGGTGCCTAATGAGTGAGCTAACTCACATTAATTGCGTTGCGCTCACTGCCCGCTTTCCAG
TCGGGAAACCTGTCGTGCCAGCTGCATTAATGAATCGGCCAACGCGCGGGGAGAGGCGGTTTGCGTATTG
GGCGCTCTTCCGCTTCCTCGCTCACTGACTCGCTGCGCTCGGTCGTTCGGCTGCGGCGAGCGGTATCAGC
TCACTCAAAGGCGGTAATACGGTTATCCACAGAATCAGGGGATAACGCAGGAAAGAACATGTGAGCAAAA
GGCCAGCAAAAGGCCAGGAACCGTAAAAAGGCCGCGTTGCTGGCGTTTTTCCATAGGCTCCGCCCCCCTG
ACGAGCATCACAAAAATCGACGCTCAAGTCAGAGGTGGCGAAACCCGACAGGACTATAAAGATACCAGGC
GTTTCCCCCTGGAAGCTCCCTCGTGCGCTCTCCTGTTCCGACCCTGCCGCTTACCGGATACCTGTCCGCC
TTTCTCCCTTCGGGAAGCGTGGCGCTTTCTCATAGCTCACGCTGTAGGTATCTCAGTTCGGTGTAGGTCG
TTCGCTCCAAGCTGGGCTGTGTGCACGAACCCCCCGTTCAGCCCGACCGCTGCGCCTTATCCGGTAACTA
TCGTCTTGAGTCCAACCCGGTAAGACACGACTTATCGCCACTGGCAGCAGCCACTGGTAACAGGATTAGC
AGAGCGAGGTATGTAGGCGGTGCTACAGAGTTCTTGAAGTGGTGGCCTAACTACGGCTACACTAGAAGAA
CAGTATTTGGTATCTGCGCTCTGCTGAAGCCAGTTACCTTCGGAAAAAGAGTTGGTAGCTCTTGATCCGG
CAAACAAACCACCGCTGGTAGCGGTGGTTTTTTTGTTTGCAAGCAGCAGATTACGCGCAGAAAAAAAGGA
TCTCAAGAAGATCCTTTGATCTTTTCTACGGGGTCTGACGCTCAGTGGAACGAAAACTCACGTTAAGGGA
TTTTGGTCATGAGATTATCAAAAAGGATCTTCACCTAGATCCTTTTAAATTAAAAATGAAGTTTTAAATC
AATCTAAAGTATATATGAGTAAACTTGGTCTGACAGTTACCAATGCTTAATCAGTGAGGCACCTATCTCA
GCGATCTGTCTATTTCGTTCATCCATAGTTGCCTGACTCCCCGTCGTGTAGATAACTACGATACGGGAGG
GCTTACCATCTGGCCCCAGTGCTGCAATGATACCGCGAGACCCACGCTCACCGGCTCCAGATTTATCAGC
AATAAACCAGCCAGCCGGAAGGGCCGAGCGCAGAAGTGGTCCTGCAACTTTATCCGCCTCCATCCAGTCT
ATTAATTGTTGCCGGGAAGCTAGAGTAAGTAGTTCGCCAGTTAATAGTTTGCGCAACGTTGTTGCCATTG
CTACAGGCATCGTGGTGTCACGCTCGTCGTTTGGTATGGCTTCATTCAGCTCCGGTTCCCAACGATCAAG
GCGAGTTACATGATCCCCCATGTTGTGCAAAAAAGCGGTTAGCTCCTTCGGTCCTCCGATCGTTGTCAGA
AGTAAGTTGGCCGCAGTGTTATCACTCATGGTTATGGCAGCACTGCATAATTCTCTTACTGTCATGCCAT
CCGTAAGATGCTTTTCTGTGACTGGTGAGTACTCAACCAAGTCATTCTGAGAATAGTGTATGCGGCGACC
GAGTTGCTCTTGCCCGGCGTCAATACGGGATAATACCGCGCCACATAGCAGAACTTTAAAAGTGCTCATC
ATTGGAAAACGTTCTTCGGGGCGAAAACTCTCAAGGATCTTACCGCTGTTGAGATCCAGTTCGATGTAAC
CCACTCGTGCACCCAACTGATCTTCAGCATCTTTTACTTTCACCAGCGTTTCTGGGTGAGCAAAAACAGG
AAGGCAAAATGCCGCAAAAAAGGGAATAAGGGCGACACGGAAATGTTGAATACTCATACTCTTCCTTTTT
CAATATTATTGAAGCATTTATCAGGGTTATTGTCTCATGAGCGGATACATATTTGAATGTATTTAGAAAA
ATAAACAAATAGGGGTTCCGCGCACATTTCCCCGAAAAGTGCCACCTGACGTCGACGGATCGGGAGATCT
CCCGATCCCCTATGGTGCACTCTCAGTACAATCTGCTCTGATGCCGCATAGTTAAGCCAGTATCTGCTCC
CTGCTTGTGTGTTGGAGGTCGCTGAGTAGTGCGCG
Features (pLannotate 1.2.2; 21 found; start..end, strand, type, name):
    113..492     +  enhancer       CMV enhancer: human cytomegalovirus immediate early enhancer
    493..696     +  promoter       CMV promoter: human cytomegalovirus (CMV) immediate early promoter
    692..725     +  LTR            5' LTR (truncated) (fragment): truncated 5' long terminal repeat (LTR) from HIV-1
    741..759     +  promoter       T7 promoter: promoter for bacteriophage T7 RNA polymerase
   1914..1973    +  CDS            KCNJ2 (fragment): KCNJ2_HUMAN - Also known as IRK1. Experimental evidence at protein level: Swiss-Prot protein existence level 1. Probably participates in establishing action potential waveform and excitability of neuronal and muscle tissues. Inward rectifier potassium channels are characterized by a greater tendency to allow potassium to flow into the cell rather than out of it. Their voltage dependence is regulated by the concentration of extracellular potassium; as external potassium is raised, the voltage range of the channel opening shifts to more positive voltages. The inward rectification is mainly due t
   1977..2672    +  CDS            mScarlet: mScarlet is a basic (constitutively fluorescent) red fluorescent protein published in 2016, derived from synthetic construct. It has moderate acid sensitivity.
   2749..2973    +  polyA_signal   bGH poly(A) signal: bovine growth hormone polyadenylation signal
   2977..2998    +  promoter       SV40 promoter (fragment): SV40 enhancer and early promoter
   3019..3447    +  rep_origin     f1 ori (sequence partly withheld): f1 bacteriophage origin of replication; arrow indicates direction of (+) strand synthesis
   3461..3790    +  promoter       SV40 promoter: SV40 enhancer and early promoter
   3839..4864    +  CDS            HygR: aminoglycoside phosphotransferase from E. coli; aph(4)-Ia; confers resistance to hygromycin
   4874..4999    +  CDS            ble (fragment): BLE_KLEPN - Experimental evidence at protein level: Swiss-Prot protein existence level 1. Binding protein with a strong affinity to the bleomycin family of antibiotics. Binds to CL990; an antimitotic-antibiotic compound. From Klebsiella pneumoniae.
   4994..5115    +  polyA_signal   SV40 poly(A) signal: SV40 polyadenylation signal
   5188..5204    -  protein_bind   lac operator: The lac repressor binds to the lac operator to inhibit transcription in E. coli. This inhibition can be relieved by adding lactose or isopropyl-β-D-thiogalactopyranoside (IPTG). lac repressor encoded by lacI
   5212..5242    -  promoter       lac promoter: promoter for the E. coli lac operon
   5257..5278    -  protein_bind   CAP binding site: CAP binding activates transcription in the presence of cAMP. E. coli catabolite activator protein
   5291..5383    -  CDS            lacI (fragment): lac repressor; lacI; The lac repressor binds to the lac operator to inhibit transcription in E. coli. This inhibition can be relieved by adding lactose or isopropyl-β-D-thiogalactopyranoside (IPTG).
   5566..6154    -  rep_origin     ori: high-copy-number ColE1/pMB1/pBR322/pUC origin of replication
   6325..7185    -  CDS            AmpR: β-lactamase; bla; confers resistance to ampicillin, carbenicillin, and related antibiotics
   7186..7290    -  promoter       AmpR promoter: bla
   7349..7401    -  misc_feature   bom (fragment): basis of mobility region from pBR322
