[The description below was written by a language model from this plasmid's Addgene catalogue record and pLannotate feature annotations shown in this document.]
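Description:
pcDNA3.1-CMV-PdCO-mScarlet is a mammalian expression plasmid built on the Invitrogen pcDNA3.1 backbone. It is propagated in E. coli from a high-copy ColE1/pUC-type origin with ampicillin selection (AmpR under its own bla promoter), and it also carries an f1 origin. For selection in mammalian cells, an SV40 enhancer/early promoter drives a hygromycin resistance gene that is terminated by an SV40 polyadenylation signal. The catalogue lists a total size of 7,271 bp, whereas the sequenced record behind the feature table is 7,443 nt; the record does not explain this small discrepancy.

The payload is PdCO, the ciliary opsin of the annelid Platynereis dumerilii. This synthetic version is optimized for expression in mammalian neurons and for enhanced axonal membrane trafficking. It was cloned between BamHI and HindIII sites downstream of the CMV enhancer/promoter and is followed by the bGH polyadenylation signal. A T7 promoter lies just upstream of the insert. The opsin coding region itself was not recognized by the annotation software, but it corresponds to the unannotated stretch between the T7 promoter and a short fragment matching KCNJ2 (Kir2.1). Such fragments are commonly used as membrane trafficking signals, which fits the stated trafficking optimization. This fragment leads in frame into the red fluorescent protein mScarlet, and the catalogue also lists a C-terminal Rho1D4 epitope tag, which is not annotated in the table.

According to the associated publication, PdCO is a bistable inhibitory optogenetic GPCR for light control of neural circuits. This plasmid provides constitutive CMV-driven expression of the fluorescently labelled opsin in transfected mammalian cells, so that expression and localization can be followed by red fluorescence.
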