Addgene plasmid #198507: pcDNA3.1-CMV-PdCO-mScarlet
Purpose: Expresses optimized PdCO in frame with mScarlet under control of CMV promotor.
Depositing lab: Ofer Yizhar. Depositing organization: Weizmann Institute of Science. Publication: A bistable inhibitory optoGPCR for multiplexed optogenetic control of neural circuits. Wietek J, Nozownik A, Pulin M, Saraf-Sinik I, Matosevich N, Gowrishankar R, Gat A, Malan D, Brown BJ, Dine J, Imambocus BN, Levy R, Sauter K, Litvin A, Regev N, Subramaniam S, Abrera K, Summarli D, Goren EM, Mizrachi G, Bitton E, Benjamin A, Copits BA, Sasse P, Rost BR, Schmitz D, Bruchas MR, Soba P, Oren-Suissa M, Nir Y, Wiegert JS, Yizhar O. Nat Methods. 2024 May 29. doi: 10.1038/s41592-024-02285-8. PubMed 38811857.
Backbone
  Vector backbone: pcDNA3.1
  Backbone manufacturer: Invitrogen
  Backbone size w/o insert (bp): 5375
  Total vector size (bp): 7271
  Vector type: Mammalian Expression
  Selectable markers: Hygromycin
Growth in bacteria
  Bacterial resistance: Ampicillin, 100 μg/mL
  Growth temperature: 30°C
  Growth strain: DH5alpha
  Copy number: High Copy
Gene/Insert
  Gene/Insert name: PdCO (alt name: Platynereis dumerilii Ciliary Opsin, optimized for mammalian neuron expression and enhanced axonal membrane trafficking)
  Species: Synthetic; Platynereis dumerilii
  Insert size (bp): 1896
  GenBank ID: AY692353.1
  Promoter: CMV
  Tag / fusion protein: mScarlet (C terminal on insert); Rho1D4 (C terminal on insert)
  Cloning method: Restriction Enzyme; 5′ cloning site BamHI (not destroyed); 3′ cloning site HindIII (not destroyed)
  Sequencing primers: 5′ CMV_F (GTAACAACTCCGCCCCATTG); 3′ bGH_R (GCACCTTCCAGGGTCAAGGAA )
Terms and licenses: Academic/Nonprofit Terms; Industry Terms: Not Available to Industry
Depositor comments: Please visit https://www.biorxiv.org/content/10.1101/2023.07.01.547328v1 for bioRxiv preprint.
How to cite: pcDNA3.1-CMV-PdCO-mScarlet was a gift from Ofer Yizhar (Addgene plasmid # 198507 ; http://n2t.net/addgene:198507 ; RRID:Addgene_198507)
